Addgene plasmid #116233: pHAGE-EGFR-A763_Y764insFQEA
Purpose: Lentiviral expression of EGFR A763_Y764insFQEA
Depositing lab: Gordon Mills & Kenneth Scott. Depositing organization: Baylor College of Medicine. Publication: Systematic Functional Annotation of Somatic Mutations in Cancer. Ng PK, Li J, Jeong KJ, Shao S, Chen H, Tsang YH, Sengupta S, Wang Z, Bhavana VH, Tran R, Soewito S, Minussi DC, Moreno D, Kong K, Dogruluk T, Lu H, Gao J, Tokheim C, Zhou DC, Johnson AM, Zeng J, Ip CKM, Ju Z, Wester M, Yu S, Li Y, Vellano CP, Schultz N, Karchin R, Ding L, Lu Y, Cheung LWT, Chen K, Shaw KR, Meric-Bernstam F, Scott KL, Yi S, Sahni N, Liang H, Mills GB. Cancer Cell. 2018 Mar 12;33(3):450-462.e10. doi: 10.1016/j.ccell.2018.01.021. PubMed 29533785.
Backbone
  Vector backbone: pHAGE
  Vector type: Lentiviral
Growth in bacteria
  Bacterial resistance: Ampicillin, 100 μg/mL
  Growth temperature: 30°C
  Growth strain: Stbl3
  Copy number: High Copy
Gene/Insert
  Gene/Insert name: EGFR
  Species: H. sapiens (human)
  Mutation: A763_Y764insFQEA
  Entrez Gene: EGFR (a.k.a. ERBB, ERBB1, ERRP, HER1, NISBD2, NNCIS, PIG61, mENA)
  Cloning method: Gateway Cloning
Terms and licenses: Academic/Nonprofit Terms; Industry Terms: Not Available to Industry
How to cite: pHAGE-EGFR-A763_Y764insFQEA was a gift from Gordon Mills & Kenneth Scott (Addgene plasmid # 116233)
