[The description below was written by a language model from this plasmid's Addgene catalogue record and pLannotate feature annotations shown in this document.]
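Description:
pHAGE-EGFR-A763_Y764insFQEA is an HIV-1-derived lentiviral expression plasmid built on the pHAGE backbone for delivering a mutant human EGFR into mammalian cells. In bacteria it is maintained through a high-copy ColE1/pUC-type origin and selected with ampicillin via the β-lactamase gene. The record lists a recombination-deficient strain (Stbl3) as the host, as is common for plasmids carrying repeated LTR sequences. The viral portion contains a truncated 5' LTR, the Ψ packaging signal with an adjoining gag fragment, the Rev response element for Rev-dependent nuclear export of the genomic RNA, the cPPT/CTS element, and a U3-deleted 3' LTR that makes the integrated provirus self-inactivating. No intact viral structural or enzymatic genes are annotated, so packaging functions must be provided in trans.

The payload is driven by the constitutive human EF-1α promoter. The EGFR open reading frame, carrying the A763_Y764insFQEA insertion of four residues (Phe-Gln-Glu-Ala) between Ala763 and Tyr764, was introduced by Gateway recombination and sits between attB1 and attB2 sites. A V5 epitope sequence lies downstream of attB2, but the record does not state whether it is fused in frame to EGFR. An EMCV IRES then directs translation of puromycin N-acetyltransferase from the same transcript, so transduced cells can be selected with puromycin, and a WPRE upstream of the 3' LTR enhances transcript expression. The remaining short T3/T7, lac, SV40 and nef fragments appear to be backbone remnants. The plasmid comes from a study that systematically annotated the function of somatic cancer mutations, consistent with its use for stable expression of this EGFR variant to assess its functional effects.
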