Features (pLannotate 1.2.2; 30 found; start..end, strand, type, name):
    377..634     +  LTR            5' LTR (truncated): truncated 5' long terminal repeat (LTR) from HIV-1
    681..806     +  misc_feature   HIV-1 Ψ: packaging signal of human immunodeficiency virus type 1
    790..1128    +  CDS            HIV-1 gag (fragment): gag protein from human immunodeficiency virus 1; gag
   1303..1536    +  misc_feature   RRE: The Rev response element (RRE) of HIV-1 allows for Rev-dependent mRNA export from the nucleus to the cytoplasm.
   1913..2013    +  CDS            Rev (fragment): human immunodeficiency virus 1 (HIV-1) Rev protein; rev; enhances nuclear export of unspliced and incompletely spliced viral mRNAs
   2058..2175    +  misc_feature   cPPT/CTS: central polypurine tract and central termination sequence of HIV-1
   2223..3401    +  promoter       EF-1α promoter: strong constitutive promoter for human elongation factor EF-1α
   3422..3442    +  protein_bind   attB1: mutant version of attB; core recombination site for the Gateway® BP reaction BP Clonase™
   3448..7090    +  CDS            EGFR (fragment): precursor of human epidermal growth factor receptor
   7094..7118    -  protein_bind   attB2: mutant version of attB; recombination site for the Gateway® BP reaction BP Clonase™
   7126..7144    +  promoter       T3 promoter: promoter for bacteriophage T3 RNA polymerase
   7170..7188    -  promoter       T7 promoter: promoter for bacteriophage T7 RNA polymerase
   7194..7212    -  protein_bind   attB4 (fragment): mutant version of attB; core recombination site for the Gateway® BP reaction BP Clonase™
   7268..7309    +  CDS            V5 tag: epitope tag from simian virus 5
   7435..7897    +  misc_feature   IRES: internal ribosome entry site (IRES) of the encephalomyocarditis virus (EMCV)
   7911..8508    +  CDS            PuroR (fragment): puromycin N-acetyltransferase; pac from Streptomyces; confers resistance to puromycin
   8524..9112    +  misc_feature   WPRE: woodchuck hepatitis virus posttranscriptional regulatory element
   9120..9185    +  CDS            nef (fragment): NEF_HV1Z2 - Experimental evidence at protein level: Swiss-Prot protein existence level 1. Extracellular Nef protein targets CD4(+) T-lymphocytes for apoptosis by interacting with CXCR4 surface receptors. From Human immunodeficiency virus type 1 group M subtype D (isolate Z2/CDC-Z34) (HIV-1).
   9187..9420    +  LTR            3' LTR (ΔU3): self-inactivating 3' long terminal repeat (LTR) from HIV-1
   9625..9729    +  promoter       AmpR promoter: bla
   9730..10590   +  CDS            AmpR: β-lactamase; bla; confers resistance to ampicillin, carbenicillin, and related antibiotics
  10761..11349   +  rep_origin     ori: high-copy-number ColE1/pMB1/pBR322/pUC origin of replication
  11532..11586   +  CDS            lacI (fragment): lac repressor; lacI; The lac repressor binds to the lac operator to inhibit transcription in E. coli. This inhibition can be relieved by adding lactose or isopropyl-β-D-thiogalactopyranoside (IPTG).
  11592..11685   +  rep_origin     SV40 ori (fragment): SV40 origin of replication
  11710..11747   +  CDS            lacI (fragment): lac repressor; lacI; The lac repressor binds to the lac operator to inhibit transcription in E. coli. This inhibition can be relieved by adding lactose or isopropyl-β-D-thiogalactopyranoside (IPTG).
  11760..11781   +  protein_bind   CAP binding site: CAP binding activates transcription in the presence of cAMP. E. coli catabolite activator protein
  11796..11826   +  promoter       lac promoter: promoter for the E. coli lac operon
  11830..11852   +  protein_bind   lac operator (fragment): The lac repressor binds to the lac operator to inhibit transcription in E. coli. This inhibition can be relieved by adding lactose or isopropyl-β-D-thiogalactopyranoside (IPTG). lac repressor encoded by lacI
  11884..11967   +  polyA_signal   SV40 poly(A) signal (fragment): SV40 polyadenylation signal
  12134..329     +  CDS            nef (fragment) (across the origin): NEF_HV1BR - Experimental evidence at protein level: Swiss-Prot protein existence level 1. Extracellular Nef protein targets CD4(+) T-lymphocytes for apoptosis by interacting with CXCR4 surface receptors (PubMed:14990729). From Human immunodeficiency virus type 1 group M subtype B (isolate BRU/LAI) (HIV-1).
>Addgene plasmid #116233 | pHAGE-EGFR-A763_Y764insFQEA | addgene full sequence | sequence record 244282 | Addgene NGS Result
TGGAAGGGCTAATTCACTCCCAAAGAAGACAAGATATCCTTGATCTGTGGATCTACCACACACAAGGCTA
CTTCCCTGATTAGCAGAACTACACACCAGGGCCAGGGGTCAGATATCCACTGACCTTTGGATGGTGCTAC
AAGCTAGTACCAGTTGAGCCAGATAAGGTAGAAGAGGCCAATAAAGGAGAGAACACCAGCTTGTTACACC
CTGTGAGCCTGCATGGGATGGATGACCCGGAGAGAGAAGTGTTAGAGTGGAGGTTTGACAGCCGCCTAGC
ATTTCATCACGTGGCCCGAGAGCTGCATCCGGAGTACTTCAAGAACTGCTGATATCGAGCTTGCTACAAG
GGACTTTCCGCTGGGGACTTTCCAGGGAGGCGTGGCCTGGGCGGGACTGGGGAGTGGCGAGCCCTCAGAT
CCTGCATATAAGCAGCTGCTTTTTGCCTGTACTGGGTCTCTCTGGTTAGACCAGATCTGAGCCTGGGAGC
TCTCTGGCTAACTAGGGAACCCACTGCTTAAGCCTCAATAAAGCTTGCCTTGAGTGCTTCAAGTAGTGTG
TGCCCGTCTGTTGTGTGACTCTGGTAACTAGAGATCCCTCAGACCCTTTTAGTCAGTGTGGAAAATCTCT
AGCAGTGGCGCCCGAACAGGGACTTGAAAGCGAAAGGGAAACCAGAGGAGCTCTCTCGACGCAGGACTCG
GCTTGCTGAAGCGCGCACGGCAAGAGGCGAGGGGCGGCGACTGGTGAGTACGCCAAAAATTTTGACTAGC
GGAGGCTAGAAGGAGAGAGATGGGTGCGAGAGCGTCAGTATTAAGCGGGGGAGAATTAGATCGCGATGGG
AAAAAATTCGGTTAAGGCCAGGGGGAAAGAAAAAATATAAATTAAAACATATAGTATGGGCAAGCAGGGA
GCTAGAACGATTCGCAGTTAATCCTGGCCTGTTAGAAACATCAGAAGGCTGTAGACAAATACTGGGACAG
CTACAACCATCCCTTCAGACAGGATCAGAAGAACTTAGATCATTATATAATACAGTAGCAACCCTCTATT
GTGTGCATCAAAGGATAGAGATAAAAGACACCAAGGAAGCTTTAGACAAGATAGAGGAAGAGCAAAACAA
AAGTAAGACCACCGCACAGCAAGCGGCCGGCCGCTGATCTTCAGACCTGGAGGAGGAGATATGAGGGACA
ATTGGAGAAGTGAATTATATAAATATAAAGTAGTAAAAATTGAACCATTAGGAGTAGCACCCACCAAGGC
AAAGAGAAGAGTGGTGCAGAGAGAAAAAAGAGCAGTGGGAATAGGAGCTTTGTTCCTTGGGTTCTTGGGA
GCAGCAGGAAGCACTATGGGCGCAGCGTCAATGACGCTGACGGTACAGGCCAGACAATTATTGTCTGGTA
TAGTGCAGCAGCAGAACAATTTGCTGAGGGCTATTGAGGCGCAACAGCATCTGTTGCAACTCACAGTCTG
GGGCATCAAGCAGCTCCAGGCAAGAATCCTGGCTGTGGAAAGATACCTAAAGGATCAACAGCTCCTGGGG
ATTTGGGGTTGCTCTGGAAAACTCATTTGCACCACTGCTGTGCCTTGGAATGCTAGTTGGAGTAATAAAT
CTCTGGAACAGATTTGGAATCACACGACCTGGATGGAGTGGGACAGAGAAATTAACAATTACACAAGCTT
AATACACTCCTTAATTGAAGAATCGCAAAACCAGCAAGAAAAGAATGAACAAGAATTATTGGAATTAGAT
AAATGGGCAAGTTTGTGGAATTGGTTTAACATAACAAATTGGCTGTGGTATATAAAATTATTCATAATGA
TAGTAGGAGGCTTGGTAGGTTTAAGAATAGTTTTTGCTGTACTTTCTATAGTGAATAGAGTTAGGCAGGG
ATATTCACCATTATCGTTTCAGACCCACCTCCCAACCCCGAGGGGACCCGACAGGCCCGAAGGAATAGAA
GAAGAAGGTGGAGAGAGAGACAGAGACAGATCCATTCGATTAGTGAACGGATCTCGACGGTATCGCCGAA
TTCACAAATGGCAGTATTCATCCACAATTTTAAAAGAAAAGGGGGGATTGGGGGGTACAGTGCAGGGGAA
AGAATAGTAGACATAATAGCAACAGACATACAAACTAAAGAATTACAAAAACAAATTACAAAAATTCAAA
ATTTTCGGGTTTATTACAGGGACAGCAGAGATCCAGTTTGGACTAGTCGTGAGGCTCCGGTGCCCGTCAG
TGGGCAGAGCGCACATCGCCCACAGTCCCCGAGAAGTTGGGGGGAGGGGTCGGCAATTGAACCGGTGCCT
AGAGAAGGTGGCGCGGGGTAAACTGGGAAAGTGATGTCGTGTACTGGCTCCGCCTTTTTCCCGAGGGTGG
GGGAGAACCGTATATAAGTGCAGTAGTCGCCGTGAACGTTCTTTTTCGCAACGGGTTTGCCGCCAGAACA
CAGGTAAGTGCCGTGTGTGGTTCCCGCGGGCCTGGCCTCTTTACGGGTTATGGCCCTTGCGTGCCTTGAA
TTACTTCCACCTGGCTGCAGTACGTGATTCTTGATCCCGAGCTTCGGGTTGGAAGTGGGTGGGAGAGTTC
GAGGCCTTGCGCTTAAGGAGCCCCTTCGCCTCGTGCTTGAGTTGAGGCCTGGCCTGGGCGCTGGGGCCGC
CGCGTGCGAATCTGGTGGCACCTTCGCGCCTGTCTCGCTGCTTTCGATAAGTCTCTAGCCATTTAAAATT
TTTGATGACCTGCTGCGACGCTTTTTTTCTGGCAAGATAGTCTTGTAAATGCGGGCCAAGATCTGCACAC
TGGTATTTCGGTTTTTGGGGCCGCGGGCGGCGACGGGGCCCGTGCGTCCCAGCGCACATGTTCGGCGAGG
CGGGGCCTGCGAGCGCGGCCACCGAGAATCGGACGGGGGTAGTCTCAAGCTGGCCGGCCTGCTCTGGTGC
CTGGCCTCGCGCCGCCGTGTATCGCCCCGCCCTGGGCGGCAAGGCTGGCCCGGTCGGCACCAGTTGCGTG
AGCGGAAAGATGGCCGCTTCCCGGCCCTGCTGCAGGGAGCTCAAAATGGAGGACGCGGCGCTCGGGAGAG
CGGGCGGGTGAGTCACCCACACAAAGGAAAAGGGCCTTTCCGTCCTCAGCCGTCGCTTCATGTGACTCCA
CGGAGTACCGGGCGCCGTCCAGGCACCTCGATTAGTTCTCGAGCTTTTGGAGTACGTCGTCTTTAGGTTG
GGGGGAGGGGTTTTATGCGATGGAGTTTCCCCACACTGAGTGGGTGGAGACTGAAGTTAGGCCAGCTTGG
CACTTGATGTAATTCTCCTTGGAATTTGCCCTTTTTGAGTTTGGATCTTGGTTCATTCTCAAGCCTCAGA
CAGTGGTTCAAAGTTTTTTTCTTCCATTTCAGGTGTCGTGAAGCGGCCCTGCAGATATCAACAAGTTTGT
ACAAAAAAGCAGGCACCATGCGACCCTCCGGGACGGCCGGGGCAGCGCTCCTGGCGCTGCTGGCTGCGCT
CTGCCCGGCGAGTCGGGCTCTGGAGGAAAAGAAAGTTTGCCAAGGCACGAGTAACAAGCTCACGCAGTTG
GGCACTTTTGAAGATCATTTTCTCAGCCTCCAGAGGATGTTCAATAACTGTGAGGTGGTCCTTGGGAATT
TGGAAATTACCTATGTGCAGAGGAATTATGATCTTTCCTTCTTAAAGACCATCCAGGAGGTGGCTGGTTA
TGTCCTCATTGCCCTCAACACAGTGGAGCGAATTCCTTTGGAAAACCTGCAGATCATCAGAGGAAATATG
TACTACGAAAATTCCTATGCCTTAGCAGTCTTATCTAACTATGATGCAAATAAAACCGGACTGAAGGAGC
TGCCCATGAGAAATTTACAGGAAATCCTGCATGGCGCCGTGCGGTTCAGCAACAACCCTGCCCTGTGCAA
CGTGGAGAGCATCCAGTGGCGGGACATAGTCAGCAGTGACTTTCTCAGCAACATGTCGATGGACTTCCAG
AACCACCTGGGCAGCTGCCAAAAGTGTGATCCAAGCTGTCCCAATGGGAGCTGCTGGGGTGCAGGAGAGG
AGAACTGCCAGAAACTGACCAAAATCATCTGTGCCCAGCAGTGCTCCGGGCGCTGCCGTGGCAAGTCCCC
CAGTGACTGCTGCCACAACCAGTGTGCTGCAGGCTGCACAGGCCCCCGGGAGAGCGACTGCCTGGTCTGC
CGCAAATTCCGAGACGAAGCCACGTGCAAGGACACCTGCCCCCCACTCATGCTCTACAACCCCACCACGT
ACCAGATGGATGTGAACCCCGAGGGCAAATACAGCTTTGGTGCCACCTGCGTGAAGAAGTGTCCCCGTAA
TTATGTGGTGACAGATCACGGCTCGTGCGTCCGAGCCTGTGGGGCCGACAGCTATGAGATGGAGGAAGAC
GGCGTCCGCAAGTGTAAGAAGTGCGAAGGGCCTTGCCGCAAAGTGTGTAACGGAATAGGTATTGGTGAAT
TTAAAGACTCACTCTCCATAAATGCTACGAATATTAAACACTTCAAAAACTGCACCTCCATCAGTGGCGA
TCTCCACATCCTGCCGGTGGCATTTAGGGGTGACTCCTTCACACATACTCCTCCTCTGGATCCACAGGAA
CTGGATATTCTGAAAACCGTAAAGGAAATCACAGGGTTTTTGCTGATTCAGGCTTGGCCTGAAAACAGGA
CGGACCTCCATGCCTTTGAGAACCTAGAAATCATACGCGGCAGGACCAAGCAACATGGTCAGTTTTCTCT
TGCAGTCGTCAGCCTGAACATAACATCCTTGGGATTACGCTCCCTCAAGGAGATAAGTGATGGAGATGTG
ATAATTTCAGGAAACAAAAATTTGTGCTATGCAAATACAATAAACTGGAAAAAACTGTTTGGGACCTCCG
GTCAGAAAACCAAAATTATAAGCAACAGAGGTGAAAACAGCTGCAAGGCCACAGGCCAGGTCTGCCATGC
CTTGTGCTCCCCCGAGGGCTGCTGGGGCCCGGAGCCCAGGGACTGCGTCTCTTGCCGGAATGTCAGCCGA
GGCAGGGAATGCGTGGACAAGTGCAACCTTCTGGAGGGTGAGCCAAGGGAGTTTGTGGAGAACTCTGAGT
GCATACAGTGCCACCCAGAGTGCCTGCCTCAGGCCATGAACATCACCTGCACAGGACGGGGACCAGACAA
CTGTATCCAGTGTGCCCACTACATTGACGGCCCCCACTGCGTCAAGACCTGCCCGGCAGGAGTCATGGGA
GAAAACAACACCCTGGTCTGGAAGTACGCAGACGCCGGCCATGTGTGCCACCTGTGCCATCCAAACTGCA
CCTACGGATGCACTGGGCCAGGTCTTGAAGGCTGTCCAACGAATGGGCCTAAGATCCCGTCCATCGCCAC
TGGGATGGTGGGGGCCCTCCTCTTGCTGCTGGTGGTGGCCCTGGGGATCGGCCTCTTCATGCGAAGGCGC
CACATCGTTCGGAAGCGCACGCTGCGGAGGCTGCTGCAGGAGAGGGAGCTTGTGGAGCCTCTTACACCCA
GTGGAGAAGCTCCCAACCAAGCTCTCTTGAGGATCTTGAAGGAAACTGAATTCAAAAAGATCAAAGTGCT
GGGCTCCGGTGCGTTCGGCACGGTGTATAAGGGACTCTGGATCCCAGAAGGTGAGAAAGTTAAAATTCCC
GTCGCTATCAAGGAATTAAGAGAAGCAACATCTCCGAAAGCCAACAAGGAAATCCTCGATGAAGCCTTTC
AAGAGGCATACGTGATGGCCAGCGTGGACAACCCCCACGTGTGCCGCCTGCTGGGCATCTGCCTCACCTC
CACCGTGCAGCTCATCACGCAGCTCATGCCCTTCGGCTGCCTCCTGGACTATGTCCGGGAACACAAAGAC
AATATTGGCTCCCAGTACCTGCTCAACTGGTGTGTGCAGATCGCAAAGGGCATGAACTACTTGGAGGACC
GTCGCTTGGTGCACCGCGACCTGGCAGCCAGGAACGTACTGGTGAAAACACCGCAGCATGTCAAGATCAC
AGATTTTGGGCTGGCCAAACTGCTGGGTGCGGAAGAGAAAGAATACCATGCAGAAGGAGGCAAAGTGCCT
ATCAAGTGGATGGCATTGGAATCAATTTTACACAGAATCTATACCCACCAGAGTGATGTCTGGAGCTACG
GGGTGACCGTTTGGGAGTTGATGACCTTTGGATCCAAGCCATATGACGGAATCCCTGCCAGCGAGATCTC
CTCCATCCTGGAGAAAGGAGAACGCCTCCCTCAGCCACCCATATGTACCATCGATGTCTACATGATCATG
GTCAAGTGCTGGATGATAGACGCAGATAGTCGCCCAAAGTTCCGTGAGTTGATCATCGAATTCTCCAAAA
TGGCCCGAGACCCCCAGCGCTACCTTGTCATTCAGGGGGATGAAAGAATGCATTTGCCAAGTCCTACAGA
CTCCAACTTCTACCGTGCCCTGATGGATGAAGAAGACATGGACGACGTGGTGGATGCCGACGAGTACCTC
ATCCCACAGCAGGGCTTCTTCAGCAGCCCCTCCACGTCACGGACTCCCCTCCTGAGCTCTCTGAGTGCAA
CCAGCAACAATTCCACCGTGGCTTGCATTGATAGAAATGGGCTGCAAAGCTGTCCCATCAAGGAAGACAG
CTTCTTGCAGCGATACAGCTCAGACCCCACAGGCGCCTTGACTGAGGACAGCATAGACGACACCTTCCTC
CCAGTGCCTGAATACATAAACCAGTCCGTTCCCAAAAGGCCCGCTGGCTCTGTGCAGAATCCTGTCTATC
ACAATCAGCCTCTGAACCCCGCGCCCAGCAGAGACCCACACTACCAGGACCCCCACAGCACTGCAGTGGG
CAACCCCGAGTATCTCAACACTGTCCAGCCCACCTGTGTCAACAGCACATTCGACAGCCCTGCCCACTGG
GCCCAGAAAGGCAGCCACCAAATTAGCCTGGACAACCCTGACTACCAGCAGGACTTCTTTCCCAAGGAAG
CCAAGCCAAATGGCATCTTTAAGGGCTCCACAGCTGAAAATGCAGAATACCTAAGGGTCGCGCCACAAAG
CAGTGAATTTATTGGAGCATAGAACCCAGCTTTCTTGTACAAAGTGGTGATATCCAATTAACCCTCACTA
AAGGAATGAAATAGTGTTAAATGAGTGTCCCTATAGTGAGTCGTATTACCACCCAACTTTTCTATACAAA
GTGGTTGATATCCAGCACAGTGGCGGCCGCTCGAGTCTAGAGGGCCCGCGGTTCGAAGGTAAGCCTATCC
CTAACCCTCTCCTCGGTCTCGATTCTACGCGTACCGGTTAGTAATGAGATCCCTCCCCCCCCCCTAACGT
TACTGGCCGAAGCCGCTTGGAATAAGGCCGGTGTGCGTTTGTCTATATGTTATTTTCCACCATATTGCCG
TCTTTTGGCAATGTGAGGGCCCGGAAACCTGGCCCTGTCTTCTTGACGAGCATTCCTAGGGGTCTTTCCC
CTCTCGCCAAAGGAATGCAAGGTCTGTTGAATGTCGTGAAGGAAGCAGTTCCTCTGGAAGCTTCTTGAAG
ACAAACAACGTCTGTAGCGACCCTTTGCAGGCAGCGGAACCCCCCACCTGGCGACAGGTGCCTCTGCGGC
CAAAAGCCACGTGTATAAGATACACCTGCAAAGGCGGCACAACCCCAGTGCCACGTTGTGAGTTGGATAG
TTGTGGAAAGAGTCAAATGGCTCTCCTCAAGCGTATTCAACAAGGGGCTGAAGGATGCCCAGAAGGTACC
CCATTGTATGGGATCTGATCTGGGGCCTCGGTGCACATGCTTTACATGTGTTTAGTCGAGGTTAAAAAAA
CGTCTAGGCCCCCCGAACCACGGGGACGTGGTTTTCCTTTGAAAAACACGATGATAATATGGCCACACAT
ATGACCGAGTACAAGCCCACGGTGCGCCTCGCCACCCGCGACGACGTCCCCAGGGCCGTACGCACCCTCG
CCGCCGCGTTCGCCGACTACCCCGCCACGCGCCACACCGTCGATCCGGACCGCCACATCGAGCGGGTCAC
CGAGCTGCAAGAACTCTTCCTCACGCGCGTCGGGCTCGACATCGGCAAGGTGTGGGTCGCGGACGACGGC
GCCGCGGTGGCGGTCTGGACCACGCCGGAGAGCGTCGAAGCGGGGGCGGTGTTCGCCGAGATCGGCCCGC
GCATGGCCGAGTTGAGCGGTTCCCGGCTGGCCGCGCAGCAACAGATGGAAGGCCTCCTGGCGCCGCACCG
GCCCAAGGAGCCCGCGTGGTTCCTGGCCACCGTCGGCGTCTCGCCCGACCACCAGGGCAAGGGTCTGGGC
AGCGCCGTCGTGCTCCCCGGAGTGGAGGCGGCCGAGCGCGCCGGGGTGCCCGCCTTCCTGGAGACCTCCG
CGCCCCGCAACCTCCCCTTCTACGAGCGGCTCGGCTTCACCGTCACCGCCGACGTCGAGGTGCCCGAAGG
ACCGCGCACCTGGTGCATGACCCGCAAGCCCGGTGCCTAAATCGATAGATCCTAATCAACCTCTGGATTA
CAAAATTTGTGAAAGATTGACTGGTATTCTTAACTATGTTGCTCCTTTTACGCTATGTGGATACGCTGCT
TTAATGCCTTTGTATCATGCTATTGCTTCCCGTATGGCTTTCATTTTCTCCTCCTTGTATAAATCCTGGT
TGCTGTCTCTTTATGAGGAGTTGTGGCCCGTTGTCAGGCAACGTGGCGTGGTGTGCACTGTGTTTGCTGA
CGCAACCCCCACTGGTTGGGGCATTGCCACCACCTGTCAGCTCCTTTCCGGGACTTTCGCTTTCCCCCTC
CCTATTGCCACGGCGGAACTCATCGCCGCCTGCCTTGCCCGCTGCTGGACAGGGGCTCGGCTGTTGGGCA
CTGACAATTCCGTGGTGTTGTCGGGGAAATCATCGTCCTTTCCTTGGCTGCTCGCCTGTGTTGCCACCTG
GATTCTGCGCGGGACGTCCTTCTGCTACGTCCCTTCGGCCCTCAATCCAGCGGACCTTCCTTCCCGCGGC
CTGCTGCCGGCTCTGCGGCCTCTTCCGCGTCTTCGCCTTCGCCCTCAGACGAGTCGGATCTCCCTTTGGG
CCGCCTCCCCGCCTGAGATCCTTTAAGACCAATGACTTACAAGGCAGCTGTAGATCTTAGCCACTTTTTA
AAAGAAAAGGGGGGACTGGAAGGGCTAATTCACTCCCAACGAAGACAAGATCTGCTTTTTGCTTGTACTG
GGTCTCTCTGGTTAGACCAGATCTGAGCCTGGGAGCTCTCTGGCTAACTAGGGAACCCACTGCTTAAGCC
TCAATAAAGCTTGCCTTGAGTGCTTCAAGTAGTGTGTGCCCGTCTGTTGTGTGACTCTGGTAACTAGAGA
TCCCTCAGACCCTTTTAGTCAGTGTGGAAAATCTCTAGCAGTAGTAGTTCATGTCATCTTATTATTCAGT
ATTTATAACTTGCAAAGAAATGAATATCAGAGAGTGAGAGGCCCGGGTTAATTAAGGAAAGGGCTAGATC
ATTCTTGAAGACGAAAGGGCCTCGTGATACGCCTATTTTTATAGGTTAATGTCATGATAATAATGGTTTC
TTAGACGTCAGGTGGCACTTTTCGGGGAAATGTGCGCGGAACCCCTATTTGTTTATTTTTCTAAATACAT
TCAAATATGTATCCGCTCATGAGACAATAACCCTGATAAATGCTTCAATAATATTGAAAAAGGAAGAGTA
TGAGTATTCAACATTTCCGTGTCGCCCTTATTCCCTTTTTTGCGGCATTTTGCCTTCCTGTTTTTGCTCA
CCCAGAAACGCTGGTGAAAGTAAAAGATGCTGAAGATCAGTTGGGTGCACGAGTGGGTTACATCGAACTG
GATCTCAACAGCGGTAAGATCCTTGAGAGTTTTCGCCCCGAAGAACGTTTTCCAATGATGAGCACTTTTA
AAGTTCTGCTATGTGGCGCGGTATTATCCCGTGTTGACGCCGGGCAAGAGCAACTCGGTCGCCGCATACA
CTATTCTCAGAATGACTTGGTTGAGTACTCACCAGTCACAGAAAAGCATCTTACGGATGGCATGACAGTA
AGAGAATTATGCAGTGCTGCCATAACCATGAGTGATAACACTGCGGCCAACTTACTTCTGACAACGATCG
GAGGACCGAAGGAGCTAACCGCTTTTTTGCACAACATGGGGGATCATGTAACTCGCCTTGATCGTTGGGA
ACCGGAGCTGAATGAAGCCATACCAAACGACGAGCGTGACACCACGATGCCTGTAGCAATGGCAACAACG
TTGCGCAAACTATTAACTGGCGAACTACTTACTCTAGCTTCCCGGCAACAATTAATAGACTGGATGGAGG
CGGATAAAGTTGCAGGACCACTTCTGCGCTCGGCCCTTCCGGCTGGCTGGTTTATTGCTGATAAATCTGG
AGCCGGTGAGCGTGGGTCTCGCGGTATCATTGCAGCACTGGGGCCAGATGGTAAGCCCTCCCGTATCGTA
GTTATCTACACGACGGGGAGTCAGGCAACTATGGATGAACGAAATAGACAGATCGCTGAGATAGGTGCCT
CACTGATTAAGCATTGGTAACTGTCAGACCAAGTTTACTCATATATACTTTAGATTGATTTAAAACTTCA
TTTTTAATTTAAAAGGATCTAGGTGAAGATCCTTTTTGATAATCTCATGACCAAAATCCCTTAACGTGAG
TTTTCGTTCCACTGAGCGTCAGACCCCGTAGAAAAGATCAAAGGATCTTCTTGAGATCCTTTTTTTCTGC
GCGTAATCTGCTGCTTGCAAACAAAAAAACCACCGCTACCAGCGGTGGTTTGTTTGCCGGATCAAGAGCT
ACCAACTCTTTTTCCGAAGGTAACTGGCTTCAGCAGAGCGCAGATACCAAATACTGTTCTTCTAGTGTAG
CCGTAGTTAGGCCACCACTTCAAGAACTCTGTAGCACCGCCTACATACCTCGCTCTGCTAATCCTGTTAC
CAGTGGCTGCTGCCAGTGGCGATAAGTCGTGTCTTACCGGGTTGGACTCAAGACGATAGTTACCGGATAA
GGCGCAGCGGTCGGGCTGAACGGGGGGTTCGTGCACACAGCCCAGCTTGGAGCGAACGACCTACACCGAA
CTGAGATACCTACAGCGTGAGCTATGAGAAAGCGCCACGCTTCCCGAAGGGAGAAAGGCGGACAGGTATC
CGGTAAGCGGCAGGGTCGGAACAGGAGAGCGCACGAGGGAGCTTCCAGGGGGAAACGCCTGGTATCTTTA
TAGTCCTGTCGGGTTTCGCCACCTCTGACTTGAGCGTCGATTTTTGTGATGCTCGTCAGGGGGGCGGAGC
CTATGGAAAAACGCCAGCAACGCGGCCTTTTTACGGTTCCTGGCCTTTTGCTGGCCTTTTGCTCACATGT
TCTTTCCTGCGTTATCCCCTGATTCTGTGGATAACCGTATTACCGCCTTTGAGTGAGCTGATACCGCTCG
CCGCAGCCGAACGACCGAGCGCAGCGAGTCAGTGAGCGAGGAAGCGGAAGAGCGCCCAATACGCAAACCG
CCTCTCCCCGCGCGTTGGCCGATTCATTAATGCAGCAAGCTCATGGCTGACTAATTTTTTTTATTTATGC
AGAGGCCGAGGCCGCCTCGGCCTCTGAGCTATTCCAGAAGTAGTGAGGAGGCTTTTTTGGAGGCCTAGGC
TTTTGCAAAAAGCTCCCCGTGGCACGACAGGTTTCCCGACTGGAAAGCGGGCAGTGAGCGCAACGCAATT
AATGTGAGTTAGCTCACTCATTAGGCACCCCAGGCTTTACACTTTATGCTTCCGGCTCGTATGTTGTGTG
GAATTGTGAGCGGATAACAATTTCACACAGGAAACAGCTATGACATGATTACGAATTTCACAAATAAAGC
ATTTTTTTCACTGCATTCTAGTTGTGGTTTGTCCAAACTCATCAATGTATCTTATCATGTCTGGATCAAC
TGGATAACTCAAGCTAACCAAAATCATCCCAAACTTCCCACCCCATACCCTATTACCACTGCCAATTACC
TGTGGTTTCATTTACTCTAAACCTGTGATTCCTCTGAATTATTTTCATTTTAAAGAAATTGTATTTGTTA
AATATGTACTACAAACTTAGTAGT
