>Addgene plasmid #116233 | pHAGE-EGFR-A763_Y764insFQEA | depositor partial sequence | sequence record 219106 | insert
ATGCGACCCTCCGGGACGGCCGGGGCAGCGCTCCTGGCGCTGCTGGCTGCGCTCTGCCCGGCGAGTCGGG
CTCTGGAGGAAAAGAAAGTTTGCCAAGGCACGAGTAACAAGCTCACGCAGTTGGGCACTTTTGAAGATCA
TTTTCTCAGCCTCCAGAGGATGTTCAATAACTGTGAGGTGGTCCTTGGGAATTTGGAAATTACCTATGTG
CAGAGGAATTATGATCTTTCCTTCTTAAAGACCATCCAGGAGGTGGCTGGTTATGTCCTCATTGCCCTCA
ACACAGTGGAGCGAATTCCTTTGGAAAACCTGCAGATCATCAGAGGAAATATGTACTACGAAAATTCCTA
TGCCTTAGCAGTCTTATCTAACTATGATGCAAATAAAACCGGACTGAAGGAGCTGCCCATGAGAAATTTA
CAGGAAATCCTGCATGGCGCCGTGCGGTTCAGCAACAACCCTGCCCTGTGCAACGTGGAGAGCATCCAGT
GGCGGGACATAGTCAGCAGTGACTTTCTCAGCAACATGTCGATGGACTTCCAGAACCACCTGGGCAGCTG
CCAAAAGTGTGATCCAAGCTGTCCCAATGGGAGCTGCTGGGGTGCAGGAGAGGAGAACTGCCAGAAACTG
ACCAAAATCATCTGTGCCCAGCAGTGCTCCGGGCGCTGCCGTGGCAAGTCCCCCAGTGACTGCTGCCACA
ACCAGTGTGCTGCAGGCTGCACAGGCCCCCGGGAGAGCGACTGCCTGGTCTGCCGCAAATTCCGAGACGA
AGCCACGTGCAAGGACACCTGCCCCCCACTCATGCTCTACAACCCCACCACGTACCAGATGGATGTGAAC
CCCGAGGGCAAATACAGCTTTGGTGCCACCTGCGTGAAGAAGTGTCCCCGTAATTATGTGGTGACAGATC
ACGGCTCGTGCGTCCGAGCCTGTGGGGCCGACAGCTATGAGATGGAGGAAGACGGCGTCCGCAAGTGTAA
GAAGTGCGAAGGGCCTTGCCGCAAAGTGTGTAACGGAATAGGTATTGGTGAATTTAAAGACTCACTCTCC
ATAAATGCTACGAATATTAAACACTTCAAAAACTGCACCTCCATCAGTGGCGATCTCCACATCCTGCCGG
TGGCATTTAGGGGTGACTCCTTCACACATACTCCTCCTCTGGATCCACAGGAACTGGATATTCTGAAAAC
CGTAAAGGAAATCACAGGGTTTTTGCTGATTCAGGCTTGGCCTGAAAACAGGACGGACCTCCATGCCTTT
GAGAACCTAGAAATCATACGCGGCAGGACCAAGCAACATGGTCAGTTTTCTCTTGCAGTCGTCAGCCTGA
ACATAACATCCTTGGGATTACGCTCCCTCAAGGAGATAAGTGATGGAGATGTGATAATTTCAGGAAACAA
AAATTTGTGCTATGCAAATACAATAAACTGGAAAAAACTGTTTGGGACCTCCGGTCAGAAAACCAAAATT
ATAAGCAACAGAGGTGAAAACAGCTGCAAGGCCACAGGCCAGGTCTGCCATGCCTTGTGCTCCCCCGAGG
GCTGCTGGGGCCCGGAGCCCAGGGACTGCGTCTCTTGCCGGAATGTCAGCCGAGGCAGGGAATGCGTGGA
CAAGTGCAACCTTCTGGAGGGTGAGCCAAGGGAGTTTGTGGAGAACTCTGAGTGCATACAGTGCCACCCA
GAGTGCCTGCCTCAGGCCATGAACATCACCTGCACAGGACGGGGACCAGACAACTGTATCCAGTGTGCCC
ACTACATTGACGGCCCCCACTGCGTCAAGACCTGCCCGGCAGGAGTCATGGGAGAAAACAACACCCTGGT
CTGGAAGTACGCAGACGCCGGCCATGTGTGCCACCTGTGCCATCCAAACTGCACCTACGGATGCACTGGG
CCAGGTCTTGAAGGCTGTCCAACGAATGGGCCTAAGATCCCGTCCATCGCCACTGGGATGGTGGGGGCCC
TCCTCTTGCTGCTGGTGGTGGCCCTGGGGATCGGCCTCTTCATGCGAAGGCGCCACATCGTTCGGAAGCG
CACGCTGCGGAGGCTGCTGCAGGAGAGGGAGCTTGTGGAGCCTCTTACACCCAGTGGAGAAGCTCCCAAC
CAAGCTCTCTTGAGGATCTTGAAGGAAACTGAATTCAAAAAGATCAAAGTGCTGGGCTCCGGTGCGTTCG
GCACGGTGTATAAGGGACTCTGGATCCCAGAAGGTGAGAAAGTTAAAATTCCCGTCGCTATCAAGGAATT
AAGAGAAGCAACATCTCCGAAAGCCAACAAGGAAATCCTCGATGAAGCCTTTCAAGAGGCATACGTGATG
GCCAGCGTGGACAACCCCCACGTGTGCCGCCTGCTGGGCATCTGCCTCACCTCCACCGTGCAGCTCATCA
CGCAGCTCATGCCCTTCGGCTGCCTCCTGGACTATGTCCGGGAACACAAAGACAATATTGGCTCCCAGTA
CCTGCTCAACTGGTGTGTGCAGATCGCAAAGGGCATGAACTACTTGGAGGACCGTCGCTTGGTGCACCGC
GACCTGGCAGCCAGGAACGTACTGGTGAAAACACCGCAGCATGTCAAGATCACAGATTTTGGGCTGGCCA
AACTGCTGGGTGCGGAAGAGAAAGAATACCATGCAGAAGGAGGCAAAGTGCCTATCAAGTGGATGGCATT
GGAATCAATTTTACACAGAATCTATACCCACCAGAGTGATGTCTGGAGCTACGGGGTGACCGTTTGGGAG
TTGATGACCTTTGGATCCAAGCCATATGACGGAATCCCTGCCAGCGAGATCTCCTCCATCCTGGAGAAAG
GAGAACGCCTCCCTCAGCCACCCATATGTACCATCGATGTCTACATGATCATGGTCAAGTGCTGGATGAT
AGACGCAGATAGTCGCCCAAAGTTCCGTGAGTTGATCATCGAATTCTCCAAAATGGCCCGAGACCCCCAG
CGCTACCTTGTCATTCAGGGGGATGAAAGAATGCATTTGCCAAGTCCTACAGACTCCAACTTCTACCGTG
CCCTGATGGATGAAGAAGACATGGACGACGTGGTGGATGCCGACGAGTACCTCATCCCACAGCAGGGCTT
CTTCAGCAGCCCCTCCACGTCACGGACTCCCCTCCTGAGCTCTCTGAGTGCAACCAGCAACAATTCCACC
GTGGCTTGCATTGATAGAAATGGGCTGCAAAGCTGTCCCATCAAGGAAGACAGCTTCTTGCAGCGATACA
GCTCAGACCCCACAGGCGCCTTGACTGAGGACAGCATAGACGACACCTTCCTCCCAGTGCCTGAATACAT
AAACCAGTCCGTTCCCAAAAGGCCCGCTGGCTCTGTGCAGAATCCTGTCTATCACAATCAGCCTCTGAAC
CCCGCGCCCAGCAGAGACCCACACTACCAGGACCCCCACAGCACTGCAGTGGGCAACCCCGAGTATCTCA
ACACTGTCCAGCCCACCTGTGTCAACAGCACATTCGACAGCCCTGCCCACTGGGCCCAGAAAGGCAGCCA
CCAAATTAGCCTGGACAACCCTGACTACCAGCAGGACTTCTTTCCCAAGGAAGCCAAGCCAAATGGCATC
TTTAAGGGCTCCACAGCTGAAAATGCAGAATACCTAAGGGTCGCGCCACAAAGCAGTGAATTTATTGGAG
CATGA
